Addgene plasmid #228619: pM-LSSmOrange
Purpose: Mammalian expression of LSSmOrange and extra insert, for MuSIC barcode construction
Depositing lab: Marc Birtwistle. Depositing organization: Clemson University. Publication: Genetically Encoded Fluorescence Barcodes Allow for Single-Cell Analysis via Spectral Flow Cytometry. Lu X, Pritko DJ, Abravanel ME, Huggins JR, Ogunleye O, Biswas T, Ashy KC, Woods SK, Livingston MWT, Blenner MA, Birtwistle MR. ACS Synth Biol. 2025 May 16;14(5):1533-1548. doi: 10.1021/acssynbio.4c00807. Epub 2025 May 6. PubMed 40326708.
Backbone
  Vector backbone: pMulti
  Backbone manufacturer: Birtwistle lab
  Vector type: Mammalian Expression
Growth in bacteria
  Bacterial resistance: Chloramphenicol, 25 μg/mL
  Growth temperature: 37°C
  Growth strain: DH5alpha
  Copy number: High Copy
Gene/Insert
  Gene/Insert name: LSSmOrange
  Species: Synthetic
  Insert size (bp): 708
  Mutation: We introduced some silent mutations to avoid essential restriction enzyme sites.
  Promoter: CMV
  Cloning method: Golden Gate
Terms and licenses: Academic/Nonprofit Terms; Industry Terms: Not Available to Industry
Depositor comments: Please visit https://doi.org/10.1101/2024.10.23.619855 for bioRxiv preprint.
How to cite: pM-LSSmOrange was a gift from Marc Birtwistle (Addgene plasmid # 228619 ; http://n2t.net/addgene:228619 ; RRID:Addgene_228619)
