[The description below was written by a language model from this plasmid's Addgene catalogue record and pLannotate feature annotations shown in this document.]
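Description:
pM-LSSmOrange is a small (about 3.8 kb) mammalian expression plasmid built on the pMulti backbone, a vector developed by the depositing laboratory for assembling MuSIC fluorescence barcodes. It is propagated in E. coli through a high-copy ColE1/pUC-type origin and selected with chloramphenicol, conferred by a cat gene driven by its native cat promoter (the coding sequence spans the numbering origin of the circular map). An f1 bacteriophage origin is also present, which in principle permits single-stranded DNA production.

The payload is a 708 bp synthetic coding sequence for LSSmOrange, a constitutively fluorescent, large-Stokes-shift orange protein derived from Discosoma sp. Silent mutations were introduced to remove restriction sites needed for the cloning scheme, which uses Golden Gate assembly. Expression is driven by the human cytomegalovirus immediate early enhancer and promoter and terminated by an SV40 polyadenylation signal. Between the promoter and LSSmOrange the annotation detects a partial T2A peptide sequence. Together with the stated purpose of expressing LSSmOrange "and extra insert", this suggests that the region upstream of the 2A element holds a placeholder for a second coding sequence, so that two proteins could be made as separate polypeptides from one transcript. The record does not identify the extra insert, however, and no feature is annotated there. A second SV40 polyadenylation signal lies in reverse orientation downstream of the cat gene.

The plasmid serves as a building block for constructing combinatorial fluorescent protein barcodes, which the associated publication uses for single-cell analysis by spectral flow cytometry.
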