Features (pLannotate 1.2.2; 10 found; start..end, strand, type, name):
    415..536     -  polyA_signal   SV40 poly(A) signal: SV40 polyadenylation signal
    590..1178    +  rep_origin     ori: high-copy-number ColE1/pMB1/pBR322/pUC origin of replication
   1353..1656    +  enhancer       CMV enhancer: human cytomegalovirus immediate early enhancer
   1657..1860    +  promoter       CMV promoter: human cytomegalovirus (CMV) immediate early promoter
   1953..2005    +  CDS            T2A (fragment): 2A peptide from Thosea asigna virus capsid protein Eukaryotic ribosomes fail to insert a peptide bond between the Gly and Pro residues, yielding separate polypeptides.
   2022..2729    +  CDS            LSSmOrange: LSSmOrange is a basic (constitutively fluorescent) long stokes shift fluorescent protein published in 2012, derived from Discosoma sp.. It has moderate acid sensitivity.
   2767..2888    +  polyA_signal   SV40 poly(A) signal: SV40 polyadenylation signal
   2922..3350    -  rep_origin     f1 ori (sequence partly withheld): f1 bacteriophage origin of replication; arrow indicates direction of (+) strand synthesis
   3376..3478    +  promoter       cat promoter: promoter of the E. coli cat gene encoding chloramphenicol acetyltransferase
   3479..371     +  CDS            cat (across the origin): CAT_ECOLX - Experimental evidence at protein level: Swiss-Prot protein existence level 1. This enzyme is an effector of chloramphenicol resistance in bacteria. From Escherichia coli. This protein is used as a marker in many commonly used cloning vectors, such as pACYC184.
>Addgene plasmid #228619 | pM-LSSmOrange | addgene full sequence | sequence record 457663 | Addgene NGS Result
ATGAGCAAACTGAAACGTTTTCATCGCTCTGGAGTGAATACCACGACGATTTCCGGCAGTTTCTACACAT
ATATTCGCAAGATGTGGCGTGTTACGGTGAAAACCTGGCCTATTTCCCTAAAGGGTTTATTGAGAATATG
TTTTTCGTATCAGCCAATCCCTGGGTGAGTTTCACCAGTTTTGATTTAAACGTGGCCAATATGGACAACT
TCTTCGCCCCCGTTTTCACCATGGGCAAATATTATACGCAAGGCGACAAGGTGCTGATGCCGCTGGCGAT
TCAGGTTCATCATGCCGTTTGTGATGGCTTCCATGTCGGCAGAATGCTTAATGAATTACAACAGTACTGC
GATGAGTGGCAGGGCGGGGCGTAATCAAACATGAGAATTGGTCGCGCGAGCAATTCAGACATGATAAGAT
ACATTGATGAGTTTGGACAAACCACAACTAGAATGCAGTGAAAAAAATGCTTTATTTGTGAAATTTGTGA
TGCTATTGCTTTATTTGTAACCATTATAAGCTGCAATAAACAAGTTGGCATTTCGTTCCACTGAGCGTCA
GACCCCGTAGAAAAGATCAAAGGATCTTCTTGAGATCCTTTTTTTCTGCGCGTAATCTGCTGCTTGCAAA
CAAAAAAACCACCGCTACCAGCGGTGGTTTGTTTGCCGGATCAAGAGCTACCAACTCTTTTTCCGAAGGT
AACTGGCTTCAGCAGAGCGCAGATACCAAATACTGTTCTTCTAGTGTAGCCGTAGTTAGGCCACCACTTC
AAGAACTCTGTAGCACCGCCTACATACCTCGCTCTGCTAATCCTGTTACCAGTGGCTGCTGCCAGTGGCG
ATAAGTCGTGTCTTACCGGGTTGGACTCAAGACGATAGTTACCGGATAAGGCGCAGCGGTCGGGCTGAAC
GGGGGGTTCGTGCACACAGCCCAGCTTGGAGCGAACGACCTACACCGAACTGAGATACCTACAGCGTGAG
CTATGAGAAAGCGCCACGCTTCCCGAAGGGAGAAAGGCGGACAGGTATCCGGTAAGCGGCAGGGTCGGAA
CAGGAGAGCGCACGAGGGAGCTTCCAGGGGGAAACGCCTGGTATCTTTATAGTCCTGTCGGGTTTCGCCA
CCTCTGACTTGAGCGTCGATTTTTGTGATGCTCGTCAGGGGGGCGGAGCCTATGGAAAAACGCCAGCAAC
GCGGCCTTTTTACGGTTCCTGGCCTTTTGCTGGCCTTTTGCTCACATGTTCTTTCCTGCGTTATCCCCTG
ATTCTGTGGATAACCGTATTACCGCCATGCATTAGTTATTAATAGTAATCAATTACGGGGTCATTAGTTC
ATAGCCCATATATGGAGTTCCGCGTTACATAACTTACGGTAAATGGCCCGCCTGGCTGACCGCCCAACGA
CCCCCGCCCATTGACGTCAATAATGACGTATGTTCCCATAGTAACGCCAATAGGGACTTTCCATTGACGT
CAATGGGTGGAGTATTTACGGTAAACTGCCCACTTGGCAGTACATCAAGTGTATCATATGCCAAGTACGC
CCCCTATTGACGTCAATGACGGTAAATGGCCCGCCTGGCATTATGCCCAGTACATGACCTTATGGGACTT
TCCTACTTGGCAGTACATCTACGTATTAGTCATCGCTATTACCATGGTGATGCGGTTTTGGCAGTACATC
AATGGGCGTGGATAGCGGTTTGACTCACGGGGATTTCCAAGTCTCCACCCCATTGACGTCAATGGGAGTT
TGTTTTGGCACCAAAATCAACGGGACTTTCCAAAATGTCGTAACAACTCCGCCCCATTGACGCAAATGGG
CGGTAGGCGTGTACGGTGGGAGGTCTATATAAGCAGAGCTGGTTTAGTGAAGAAGACGGCTCCGGCGCCA
CAAACTTCTCTCTGCTAAAGCAAGCAGGTGATGTTGAAGAAAACCCCGGGCCTGGCAGCGGCGAGGGCAG
GGGAAGTCTACTTACATGCGGGGACGTGGAGGAAAATCCCGGCCCAGGATCCGCCGCCACCATGGTGAGC
AAGGGCGAGGAGAATAACATGGCCATCATCAAGGAGTTCATGCGCTTCAAGGTGCGCATGGAGGGCTCCG
TGAACGGCCACGAGTTCGAGATCGAGGGCGAGGGCGAGGGCCGCCCCTACGAGGGCTTTCAGACCGTTAA
GCTGAAGGTTACCAAGGGTGGACCACTGCCTTTCGCCTGGGACATATTGTCACCTCAGTTCACCTACGGC
TCCAAGGCCTACGTGAAGCACCCCGCCGACATCCCCGACTACCTCAAGCTGTCCTTCCCCGAGGGCTTCA
AGTGGGAGCGCGTGATGAACTTCGAGGATGGCGGCGTGGTGACCGTGACTCAGGACTCCTCCCTGCAGGA
CGGCGAGTTCATCTACAAGGTGAAGCTGCGCGGCACCAACTTCCCCTCCGACGGACCCGTAATGCAGAAG
AAAACCATGGGCATGGAAGCCTCATCTGAACGGATGTACCCCGAGGACGGCGCACTGAAGGGCGAGGACA
AGCTCAGGCTGAAGCTGAAGGACGGCGGCCACTACACCTCCGAGGTCAAGACCACCTACAAGGCCAAGAA
GCCCGTGCAGTTGCCAGGCGCCTACATCGTCGACATCAAGTTGGACATCACCTCACACAACGAGGACTAC
ACCATCGTGGAACAGTACGAACGCGCCGAGGGCCGCCACTCCACCGGCGGCATGGACGAGCTGTACAAGT
AAGAGTTGCCATTCATGTCTTCTGAAACATAAAATGAACTTGTTTATTGCAGCTTATAATGGTTACAAAT
AAAGCAATAGCATCACAAATTTCACAAATAAAGCATTTTTTTCACTGCATTCTAGTTGTGGTTTGTCCAA
ACTCATCAATGTATCTTAAGGCGTAAATTGTAAGCGTTAATATTTTGTTAAAATTCGCGTTAAATTTTTG
TTAAATCAGCTCATTTTTTAACCAATAGGCCGAAATCGGCAAAATCCCTTATAAATCAAAAGAATAGACC
GAGATAGGGT
[37 nt withheld, positions 3021-3057]
AAAGAACGTGGACTCCAACGTCAAAGG
[49 nt withheld, positions 3085-3133]
T
[91 nt withheld, positions 3135-3225]
G
[124 nt withheld, positions 3227-3350]
CAGTACTTAACGGAAGATCACTTCGTGATCGGCACGTAAGAGGTTCCAACTTTCACCATAATGAAATAAG
ATCACTACCGGGCGTATTTTTTGAGTTATCGAGATTTTCAGGAGCTAAGGAAGCTAAAATGGAGAAAAAA
ATCACTGGATATACCACCGTTGATATATCCCAATGGCATCGTAAAGAACATTTTGAGGCATTTCAGTCAG
TTGCTCAATGTACCTATAACCAGACCGTTCAGCTGGATATTACGGCCTTTTTAAAGACCGTAAAGAAAAA
TAAGCACAAGTTTTATCCGGCCTTTATTCACATTCTTGCCCGCCTGATGAATGCTCATCCGGAATTCCGT
ATGGCAATGAAAGACGGTGAGCTGGTGATATGGGATAGTGTTCACCCTTGTTACACCGTTTTCC
